>Addgene plasmid #76015 | MAP3K6 gRNA (BRDN0001162229) | addgene full sequence | sequence record 185016 | Addgene Assembled Sequence
CCCGGGTGCAAAGATGGATAAAGTTTTAAACAGAGAGGAATCTTTGCAGCTAATGGACCTTCTAGGTCTT
GAAAGGAGTGGGAATTGGCTCCGGTGCCCGTCAGTGGGCAGAGCGCACATCGCCCACAGTCCCCGAGAAG
TTGGGGGGAGGGGTCGGCAATTGATCCGGTGCCTAGAGAAGGTGGCGCGGGGTAAACTGGGAAAGTGATG
TCGTGTACTGGCTCCGCCTTTTTCCCGAGGGTGGGGGAGAACCGTATATAAGTGCAGTAGTCGCCGTGAA
CGTTCTTTTTCGCAACGGGTTTGCCGCCAGAACACAGGTAAGTGCCGTGTGTGGTTCCCGCGGGCCTGGC
CTCTTTACGGGTTATGGCCCTTGCGTGCCTTGAATTACTTCCACCTGGCTGCAGTACGTGATTCTTGATC
CCGAGCTTCGGGTTGGAAGTGGGTGGGAGAGTTCGAGGCCTTGCGCTTAAGGAGCCCCTTCGCCTCGTGC
TTGAGTTGAGGCCTGGCCTGGGCGCTGGGGCCGCCGCGTGCGAATCTGGTGGCACCTTCGCGCCTGTCTC
GCTGCTTTCGATAAGTCTCTAGCCATTTAAAATTTTTGATGACCTGCTGCGACGCTTTTTTTCTGGCAAG
ATAGTCTTGTAAATGCGGGCCAAGATCTGCACACTGGTATTTCGGTTTTTGGGGCCGCGGGCGGCGACGG
GGCCCGTGCGTCCCAGCGCACATGTTCGGCGAGGCGGGGCCTGCGAGCGCGGCCACCGAGAATCGGACGG
GGGTAGTCTCAAGCTGGCCGGCCTGCTCTGGTGCCTGGCCTCGCGCCGCCGTGTATCGCCCCGCCCTGGG
CGGCAAGGCTGGCCCGGTCGGCACCAGTTGCGTGAGCGGAAAGATGGCCGCTTCCCGGCCCTGCTGCAGG
GAGCTCAAAATGGAGGACGCGGCGCTCGGGAGAGCGGGCGGGTGAGTCACCCACACAAAGGAAAAGGGCC
TTTCCGTCCTCAGCCGTCGCTTCATGTGACTCCACGGAGTACCGGGCGCCGTCCAGGCACCTCGATTAGT
TCTCGAGCTTTTGGAGTACGTCGTCTTTAGGTTGGGGGGAGGGGTTTTATGCGATGGAGTTTCCCCACAC
TGAGTGGGTGGAGACTGAAGTTAGGCCAGCTTGGCACTTGATGTAATTCTCCTTGGAATTTGCCCTTTTT
GAGTTTGGATCTTGGTTCATTCTCAAGCCTCAGACAGTGGTTCAAAGTTTTTTTCTTCCATTTCAGGTGT
CGTGACGTACGGCCACCATGACCGAGTACAAGCCCACGGTGCGCCTCGCCACCCGCGACGACGTCCCCAG
GGCCGTACGCACCCTCGCCGCCGCGTTCGCCGACTACCCCGCCACGCGCCACACCGTCGATCCGGACCGC
CACATCGAGCGGGTCACCGAGCTGCAAGAACTCTTCCTCACGCGCGTCGGGCTCGACATCGGCAAGGTGT
GGGTCGCGGACGACGGCGCCGCCGTGGCGGTCTGGACCACGCCGGAGAGCGTCGAAGCGGGGGCGGTGTT
CGCCGAGATCGGCCCGCGCATGGCCGAGTTGAGCGGTTCCCGGCTGGCCGCGCAGCAACAGATGGAAGGC
CTCCTGGCGCCGCACCGGCCCAAGGAGCCCGCGTGGTTCCTGGCCACCGTCGGAGTCTCGCCCGACCACC
AGGGCAAGGGTCTGGGCAGCGCCGTCGTGCTCCCCGGAGTGGAGGCGGCCGAGCGCGCCGGGGTGCCCGC
CTTCCTGGAGACCTCCGCGCCCCGCAACCTCCCCTTCTACGAGCGGCTCGGCTTCACCGTCACCGCCGAC
GTCGAGGTGCCCGAAGGACCGCGCACCTGGTGCATGACCCGCAAGCCCGGTGCCTGAACGCGTTAAGTCG
ACAATCAACCTCTGGATTACAAAATTTGTGAAAGATTGACTGGTATTCTTAACTATGTTGCTCCTTTTAC
GCTATGTGGATACGCTGCTTTAATGCCTTTGTATCATGCTATTGCTTCCCGTATGGCTTTCATTTTCTCC
TCCTTGTATAAATCCTGGTTGCTGTCTCTTTATGAGGAGTTGTGGCCCGTTGTCAGGCAACGTGGCGTGG
TGTGCACTGTGTTTGCTGACGCAACCCCCACTGGTTGGGGCATTGCCACCACCTGTCAGCTCCTTTCCGG
GACTTTCGCTTTCCCCCTCCCTATTGCCACGGCGGAACTCATCGCCGCCTGCCTTGCCCGCTGCTGGACA
GGGGCTCGGCTGTTGGGCACTGACAATTCCGTGGTGTTGTCGGGGAAATCATCGTCCTTTCCTTGGCTGC
TCGCCTGTGTTGCCACCTGGATTCTGCGCGGGACGTCCTTCTGCTACGTCCCTTCGGCCCTCAATCCAGC
GGACCTTCCTTCCCGCGGCCTGCTGCCGGCTCTGCGGCCTCTTCCGCGTCTTCGCCTTCGCCCTCAGACG
AGTCGGATCTCCCTTTGGGCCGCCTCCCCGCGTCGACTTTAAGACCAATGACTTACAAGGCAGCTGTAGA
TCTTAGCCACTTTTTAAAAGAAAAGGGGGGACTGGAAGGGCTAATTCACTCCCAACGAAGACAAGATCTG
CTTTTTGCTTGTACTGGGTCTCTCTGGTTAGACCAGATCTGAGCCTGGGAGCTCTCTGGCTAACTAGGGA
ACCCACTGCTTAAGCCTCAATAAAGCTTGCCTTGAGTGCTTCAAGTAGTGTGTGCCCGTCTGTTGTGTGA
CTCTGGTAACTAGAGATCCCTCAGACCCTTTTAGTCAGTGTGGAAAATCTCTAGCAGTACGTATAGTAGT
TCATGTCATCTTATTATTCAGTATTTATAACTTGCAAAGAAATGAATATCAGAGAGTGAGAGGAACTTGT
TTATTGCAGCTTATAATGGTTACAAATAAAGCAATAGCATCACAAATTTCACAAATAAAGCATTTTTTTC
ACTGCATTCTAGTTGTGGTTTGTCCAAACTCATCAATGTATCTTATCATGTCTGGCTCTAGCTATCCCGC
CCCTAACTCCGCCCATCCCGCCCCTAACTCCGCCCAGTTCCGCCCATTCTCCGCCCCATGGCTGACTAAT
TTTTTTTATTTATGCAGAGGCCGAGGCCGCCTCGGCCTCTGAGCTATTCCAGAAGTAGTGAGGAGGCTTT
TTTGGAGGCCTAGGGACGTACCCAATTCGCCCTATAGTGAGTCGTATTACGCGCGCTCACTGGCCGTCGT
TTTACAACGTCGTGACTGGGAAAACCCTGGCGTTACCCAACTTAATCGCCTTGCAGCACATCCCCCTTTC
GCCAGCTGGCGTAATAGCGAAGAGGCCCGCACCGATCGCCCTTCCCAACAGTTGCGCAGCCTGAATGGCG
AATGGG
[124 nt withheld, positions 3367-3490]
C
[91 nt withheld, positions 3492-3582]
A
[49 nt withheld, positions 3584-3632]
CCTTTGACGTTGGAGTCCACGTTCTTT
[37 nt withheld, positions 3660-3696]
ACCCTATCTCGGTCTATTCTTTTGATTTATAAGGGATTTTGCCGATTTCGGCCTATTGGTTAAAAAATGA
GCTGATTTAACAAAAATTTAACGCGAATTTTAACAAAATATTAACGCTTACAATTTAGGTGGCACTTTTC
GGGGAAATGTGCGCGGAACCCCTATTTGTTTATTTTTCTAAATACATTCAAATATGTATCCGCTCATGAG
ACAATAACCCTGATAAATGCTTCAATAATATTGAAAAAGGAAGAGTATGAGTATTCAACATTTCCGTGTC
GCCCTTATTCCCTTTTTTGCGGCATTTTGCCTTCCTGTTTTTGCTCACCCAGAAACGCTGGTGAAAGTAA
AAGATGCTGAAGATCAGTTGGGTGCACGAGTGGGTTACATCGAACTGGATCTCAACAGCGGTAAGATCCT
TGAGAGTTTTCGCCCCGAAGAACGTTTTCCAATGATGAGCACTTTTAAAGTTCTGCTATGTGGCGCGGTA
TTATCCCGTATTGACGCCGGGCAAGAGCAACTCGGTCGCCGCATACACTATTCTCAGAATGACTTGGTTG
AGTACTCACCAGTCACAGAAAAGCATCTTACGGATGGCATGACAGTAAGAGAATTATGCAGTGCTGCCAT
AACCATGAGTGATAACACTGCGGCCAACTTACTTCTGACAACGATCGGAGGACCGAAGGAGCTAACCGCT
TTTTTGCACAACATGGGGGATCATGTAACTCGCCTTGATCGTTGGGAACCGGAGCTGAATGAAGCCATAC
CAAACGACGAGCGTGACACCACGATGCCTGTAGCAATGGCAACAACGTTGCGCAAACTATTAACTGGCGA
ACTACTTACTCTAGCTTCCCGGCAACAATTAATAGACTGGATGGAGGCGGATAAAGTTGCAGGACCACTT
CTGCGCTCGGCCCTTCCGGCTGGCTGGTTTATTGCTGATAAATCTGGAGCCGGTGAGCGTGGGTCTCGCG
GTATCATTGCAGCACTGGGGCCAGATGGTAAGCCCTCCCGTATCGTAGTTATCTACACGACGGGGAGTCA
GGCAACTATGGATGAACGAAATAGACAGATCGCTGAGATAGGTGCCTCACTGATTAAGCATTGGTAACTG
TCAGACCAAGTTTACTCATATATACTTTAGATTGATTTAAAACTTCATTTTTAATTTAAAAGGATCTAGG
TGAAGATCCTTTTTGATAATCTCATGACCAAAATCCCTTAACGTGAGTTTTCGTTCCACTGAGCGTCAGA
CCCCGTAGAAAAGATCAAAGGATCTTCTTGAGATCCTTTTTTTCTGCGCGTAATCTGCTGCTTGCAAACA
AAAAAACCACCGCTACCAGCGGTGGTTTGTTTGCCGGATCAAGAGCTACCAACTCTTTTTCCGAAGGTAA
CTGGCTTCAGCAGAGCGCAGATACCAAATACTGTTCTTCTAGTGTAGCCGTAGTTAGGCCACCACTTCAA
GAACTCTGTAGCACCGCCTACATACCTCGCTCTGCTAATCCTGTTACCAGTGGCTGCTGCCAGTGGCGAT
AAGTCGTGTCTTACCGGGTTGGACTCAAGACGATAGTTACCGGATAAGGCGCAGCGGTCGGGCTGAACGG
GGGGTTCGTGCACACAGCCCAGCTTGGAGCGAACGACCTACACCGAACTGAGATACCTACAGCGTGAGCT
ATGAGAAAGCGCCACGCTTCCCGAAGGGAGAAAGGCGGACAGGTATCCGGTAAGCGGCAGGGTCGGAACA
GGAGAGCGCACGAGGGAGCTTCCAGGGGGAAACGCCTGGTATCTTTATAGTCCTGTCGGGTTTCGCCACC
TCTGACTTGAGCGTCGATTTTTGTGATGCTCGTCAGGGGGGCGGAGCCTATGGAAAAACGCCAGCAACGC
GGCCTTTTTACGGTTCCTGGCCTTTTGCTGGCCTTTTGCTCACATGTTCTTTCCTGCGTTATCCCCTGAT
TCTGTGGATAACCGTATTACCGCCTTTGAGTGAGCTGATACCGCTCGCCGCAGCCGAACGACCGAGCGCA
GCGAGTCAGTGAGCGAGGAAGCGGAAGAGCGCCCAATACGCAAACCGCCTCTCCCCGCGCGTTGGCCGAT
TCATTAATGCAGCTGGCACGACAGGTTTCCCGACTGGAAAGCGGGCAGTGAGCGCAACGCAATTAATGTG
AGTTAGCTCACTCATTAGGCACCCCAGGCTTTACACTTTATGCTTCCGGCTCGTATGTTGTGTGGAATTG
TGAGCGGATAACAATTTCACACAGGAAACAGCTATGACCATGATTACGCCAAGCGCGCAATTAACCCTCA
CTAAAGGGAACAAAAGCTGGAGCTGCAAGCTTAATGTAGTCTTATGCAATACTCTTGTAGTCTTGCAACA
TGGTAACGATGAGTTAGCAACATGCCTTACAAGGAGAGAAAAAGCACCGTGCATGCCGATTGGTGGAAGT
AAGGTGGTACGATCGTGCCTTATTAGGAAGGCAACAGACGGGTCTGACATGGATTGGACGAACCACTGAA
TTGCCGCATTGCAGAGATATTGTATTTAAGTGCCTAGCTCGATACATAAACGGGTCTCTCTGGTTAGACC
AGATCTGAGCCTGGGAGCTCTCTGGCTAACTAGGGAACCCACTGCTTAAGCCTCAATAAAGCTTGCCTTG
AGTGCTTCAAGTAGTGTGTGCCCGTCTGTTGTGTGACTCTGGTAACTAGAGATCCCTCAGACCCTTTTAG
TCAGTGTGGAAAATCTCTAGCAGTGGCGCCCGAACAGGGACTTGAAAGCGAAAGGGAAACCAGAGGAGCT
CTCTCGACGCAGGACTCGGCTTGCTGAAGCGCGCACGGCAAGAGGCGAGGGGCGGCGACTGGTGAGTACG
CCAAAAATTTTGACTAGCGGAGGCTAGAAGGAGAGAGATGGGTGCGAGAGCGTCAGTATTAAGCGGGGGA
GAATTAGATCGCGATGGGAAAAAATTCGGTTAAGGCCAGGGGGAAAGAAAAAATATAAATTAAAACATAT
AGTATGGGCAAGCAGGGAGCTAGAACGATTCGCAGTTAATCCTGGCCTGTTAGAAACATCAGAAGGCTGT
AGACAAATACTGGGACAGCTACAACCATCCCTTCAGACAGGATCAGAAGAACTTAGATCATTATATAATA
CAGTAGCAACCCTCTATTGTGTGCATCAAAGGATAGAGATAAAAGACACCAAGGAAGCTTTAGACAAGAT
AGAGGAAGAGCAAAACAAAAGTAAGACCACCGCACAGCAAGCGGCCGCTGATCTTCAGACCTGGAGGAGG
AGATATGAGGGACAATTGGAGAAGTGAATTATATAAATATAAAGTAGTAAAAATTGAACCATTAGGAGTA
GCACCCACCAAGGCAAAGAGAAGAGTGGTGCAGAGAGAAAAAAGAGCAGTGGGAATAGGAGCTTTGTTCC
TTGGGTTCTTGGGAGCAGCAGGAAGCACTATGGGCGCAGCGTCAATGACGCTGACGGTACAGGCCAGACA
ATTATTGTCTGGTATAGTGCAGCAGCAGAACAATTTGCTGAGGGCTATTGAGGCGCAACAGCATCTGTTG
CAACTCACAGTCTGGGGCATCAAGCAGCTCCAGGCAAGAATCCTGGCTGTGGAAAGATACCTAAAGGATC
AACAGCTCCTGGGGATTTGGGGTTGCTCTGGAAAACTCATTTGCACCACTGCTGTGCCTTGGAATGCTAG
TTGGAGTAATAAATCTCTGGAACAGATTTGGAATCACACGACCTGGATGGAGTGGGACAGAGAAATTAAC
AATTACACAAGCTTAATACACTCCTTAATTGAAGAATCGCAAAACCAGCAAGAAAAGAATGAACAAGAAT
TATTGGAATTAGATAAATGGGCAAGTTTGTGGAATTGGTTTAACATAACAAATTGGCTGTGGTATATAAA
ATTATTCATAATGATAGTAGGAGGCTTGGTAGGTTTAAGAATAGTTTTTGCTGTACTTTCTATAGTGAAT
AGAGTTAGGCAGGGATATTCACCATTATCGTTTCAGACCCACCTCCCAACCCCGAGGGGACCCAGAGAGG
GCCTATTTCCCATGATTCCTTCATATTTGCATATACGATACAAGGCTGTTAGAGAGATAATTAGAATTAA
TTTGACTGTAAACACAAAGATATTAGTACAAAATACGTGACGTAGAAAGTAATAATTTCTTGGGTAGTTT
GCAGTTTTAAAATTATGTTTTAAAATGGACTATCATATGCTTACCGTAACTTGAAAGTATTTCGATTTCT
TGGCTTTATATATCTTGTGGAAAGGACGAAACACCGTCTGGATGCCTTCTACAACGGTTTTAGAGCTAGA
AATAGCAAGTTAAAATAAGGCTAGTCCGTTATCAACTTGAAAAAGTGGCACCGAGTCGGTGCTTTTTTAA
GCTTGGCGTAACTAGATCTTGAGACAAATGGCAGTATTCATCCACAATTTTAAAAGAAAAGGGGGGATTG
GGGGGTACAGTGCAGGGGAAAGAATAGTAGACATAATAGCAACAGACATACAAACTAAAGAATTACAAAA
ACAAATTACAAAAATTCAAAATTTTCGGGTTTATTACAGGGACAGCAGAGATCCACTTTGGCGCCGGCTC
GAGGGGG
Features (pLannotate 1.2.2; 29 found; start..end, strand, type, name):
     14..80      +  CDS            small t antigen (fragment): SV40 (simian virus 40) small t antigen
    106..317     +  promoter       EF-1α core promoter: core promoter for human elongation factor EF-1α
    318..1256    +  intron         EF-1α intron A: intron upstream of the start codon of human EF-1α
   1278..1877    +  CDS            PuroR (fragment): puromycin N-acetyltransferase; pac from Streptomyces; confers resistance to puromycin
   1893..2481    +  misc_feature   WPRE: woodchuck hepatitis virus posttranscriptional regulatory element
   2532..2551    +  misc_feature   cPPT/CTS (fragment): central polypurine tract and central termination sequence of HIV-1
   2553..2786    +  LTR            3' LTR (ΔU3): self-inactivating 3' long terminal repeat (LTR) from HIV-1
   2864..2985    +  polyA_signal   SV40 poly(A) signal: SV40 polyadenylation signal
   3025..3160    +  rep_origin     SV40 ori: SV40 origin of replication
   3181..3199    -  promoter       T7 promoter: promoter for bacteriophage T7 RNA polymerase
   3207..3362    +  CDS            lacZα (fragment): LacZα fragment of β-galactosidase; lacZ fragment
   3367..3795    +  rep_origin     f1 ori (sequence partly withheld): f1 bacteriophage origin of replication; arrow indicates direction of (+) strand synthesis
   3848..3952    +  promoter       AmpR promoter: bla
   3953..4813    +  CDS            AmpR: β-lactamase; bla; confers resistance to ampicillin, carbenicillin, and related antibiotics
   4984..5572    +  rep_origin     ori: high-copy-number ColE1/pMB1/pBR322/pUC origin of replication
   5755..5847    +  CDS            lacI (fragment): lac repressor; lacI; The lac repressor binds to the lac operator to inhibit transcription in E. coli. This inhibition can be relieved by adding lactose or isopropyl-β-D-thiogalactopyranoside (IPTG).
   5860..5881    +  protein_bind   CAP binding site: CAP binding activates transcription in the presence of cAMP. E. coli catabolite activator protein
   5896..5926    +  promoter       lac promoter: promoter for the E. coli lac operon
   5934..5950    +  protein_bind   lac operator: The lac repressor binds to the lac operator to inhibit transcription in E. coli. This inhibition can be relieved by adding lactose or isopropyl-β-D-thiogalactopyranoside (IPTG). lac repressor encoded by lacI
   5995..6013    +  promoter       T3 promoter: promoter for bacteriophage T3 RNA polymerase
   6041..6267    +  promoter       RSV promoter: Rous sarcoma virus enhancer/promoter
   6268..6448    +  LTR            5' LTR (truncated): truncated 5' long terminal repeat (LTR) from HIV-1
   6495..6620    +  misc_feature   HIV-1 Ψ: packaging signal of human immunodeficiency virus type 1
   6604..6967    +  CDS            HIV-1 gag (fragment): gag protein from human immunodeficiency virus 1; gag
   7113..7346    +  misc_feature   RRE: The Rev response element (RRE) of HIV-1 allows for Rev-dependent mRNA export from the nucleus to the cytoplasm.
   7723..7749    +  CDS            Rev (fragment): human immunodeficiency virus 1 (HIV-1) Rev protein; rev; enhances nuclear export of unspliced and incompletely spliced viral mRNAs
   7753..7993    +  promoter       U6 promoter: RNA polymerase III promoter for human U6 snRNA
   8023..8098    +  misc_RNA       gRNA scaffold: guide RNA scaffold for the Streptococcus pyogenes CRISPR/Cas9 system
   8154..8271    +  misc_feature   cPPT/CTS: central polypurine tract and central termination sequence of HIV-1
