[The description below was written by a language model from this plasmid's Addgene catalogue record and pLannotate feature annotations shown in this document.]
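Description:
MAP3K6 gRNA (BRDN0001162229) is a third-generation lentiviral CRISPR guide plasmid built on the lentiGuide-Puro backbone, designed to direct Streptococcus pyogenes Cas9 to the human MAP3K6 gene (also known as ASK2, MAPKKK6 or MEKK6). It is maintained in E. coli as a high-copy plasmid through a ColE1/pUC-type origin with ampicillin selection from the β-lactamase gene. The backbone also carries an f1 origin, an SV40 origin and poly(A) signal, and remnants of lac and phage promoter elements that play no role in the payload.

The transfer cassette is transcribed from a chimeric RSV promoter fused to a truncated HIV-1 5' LTR, which makes genomic RNA production Tat-independent. This is followed by the Ψ packaging signal with a partial gag fragment, the Rev response element for nuclear export of the unspliced RNA, and a central polypurine tract that aids nuclear import. The 3' LTR has a ΔU3 deletion, so the integrated provirus is self-inactivating.

Within this frame, a human U6 RNA polymerase III promoter drives the MAP3K6-specific spacer joined to the SpCas9 gRNA scaffold. A separate EF-1α core promoter with its intron A expresses puromycin N-acetyltransferase for selection of transduced mammalian cells, and a downstream WPRE enhances transcript expression.

The plasmid does not encode Cas9, so it must be paired with a Cas9-expressing vector or used in cells already expressing the nuclease. It belongs to a human kinome guide collection designed with optimized on-target and off-target rules, and is suited to knocking out MAP3K6 in human cells.
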