Addgene plasmid #76015: MAP3K6 gRNA (BRDN0001162229)
Purpose: 3rd generation lentiviral gRNA plasmid targeting human MAP3K6
Depositing lab: John Doench & David Root. Depositing organization: Broad Institute. Publication: Optimized sgRNA design to maximize activity and minimize off-target effects of CRISPR-Cas9. Doench JG, Fusi N, Sullender M, Hegde M, Vaimberg EW, Donovan KF, Smith I, Tothova Z, Wilen C, Orchard R, Virgin HW, Listgarten J, Root DE. Nat Biotechnol. 2016 Jan 18. doi: 10.1038/nbt.3437. PubMed 26780180.
Backbone
  Vector backbone: lentiGuide-Puro
  Backbone manufacturer: Zhang Lab (Addgene plasmid # 52963)
  Vector type: Mammalian Expression, Lentiviral, CRISPR
  Selectable markers: Puromycin
Growth in bacteria
  Bacterial resistance: Ampicillin, 100 μg/mL
  Growth temperature: 37°C
  Growth strain: DH5alpha
  Copy number: High Copy
Gene/Insert
  Gene/Insert name: MAP3K6 (alt names: MAP3K6; NM_001297609.1)
  gRNA/shRNA sequence: TCTGGATGCCTTCTACAACG
  Species: H. sapiens (human)
  Entrez Gene: MAP3K6 (a.k.a. ASK2, MAPKKK6, MEKK6)
  Promoter: hU6
  Cloning method: Unknown
  Sequencing primers: 5′ U6-F; 3′ pS2-R
Terms and licenses: Academic/Nonprofit Terms; Industry Terms: Not Available to Industry
Depositor comments: The gRNA was designed to target the following Genbank reference sequence(s): NM_001297609.1,NM_004672.4. Note that this plasmid does NOT contain Cas9. It should be used in conjunction with lentiCas9-Blast (Addgene #52962) or otherwise with cell lines already expressing Cas9. Browse the full kinome gRNA library at http://www.addgene.org/pooled-library/broadgpp-human-kinome/ or visit http://www.broadinstitute.org/rnai/public/ for detailed protocols and information.
How to cite: MAP3K6 gRNA (BRDN0001162229) was a gift from John Doench & David Root (Addgene plasmid # 76015 ; http://n2t.net/addgene:76015 ; RRID:Addgene_76015)
