>Addgene plasmid #76015 | MAP3K6 gRNA (BRDN0001162229) | depositor partial sequence | sequence record 143475 | Target Sequence
TCTGGATGCCTTCTACAACG
