>Addgene plasmid #76015 | MAP3K6 gRNA (BRDN0001162229) | addgene partial sequence | sequence record 185015 | hU6-F
GTAGAAAGTAATAATTTCTTGGGTAGTTTGCAGTTTTAAAATTATGTTTTAAAATGGACTATCATATGCT
TACCGTAACTTGAAAGTATTTCGATTTCTTGGCTTTATATATCTTGTGGAAAGGACGAAACACCGTCTGG
ATGCCTTCTACAACGGTTTTAGAGCTAGAAATAGCAAGTTAAAATAAGGCTAGTCCGTTATCAACTTGAA
AAAGTGGCACCGAGTCGGTGCTTTTTTAAGCTTGGCGTAACTAGATCTTGAGACAAATGGCAGTATTCAT
CCACAATTTTAAAAGAAAAGGGGGGATTGGGGGGTACAGTGCAGGGGAAAGAATAGTAGACATAATAGCA
ACAGACATACAAACTAAAGAATTACAAAAACAAATTACAAAAATTCAAAATTTTCGGGTTTATTACAGGG
ACAGCAGAGATCCACTTTGGCGCCGGCTCGAGGGGGCCCGGGTGCAAAGATGGATAAAGTTTTAAACAGA
GAGGAATCTTTGCAGCTAATGGACCTTCTAGGTCTTGAAAGGAGTGGGAATTGGCTCCGGTGCCCGTCAG
TGGGCAGAGC
